>Addgene plasmid #225678 | pLVX-PERK(LD)-EGFP-HOTag3 | addgene full sequence | sequence record 449357 | Addgene NGS Result
GGAAGGGCTAATTCACTCCCAAAGAAGACAAGATATCCTTGATCTGTGGATCTACCACACACAAGGCTAC
TTCCCTGATTAGCAGAACTACACACCAGGGCCAGGGGTCAGATATCCACTGACCTTTGGATGGTGCTACA
AGCTAGTACCAGTTGAGCCAGATAAGGTAGAAGAGGCCAATAAAGGAGAGAACACCAGCTTGTTACACCC
TGTGAGCCTGCATGGGATGGATGACCCGGAGAGAGAAGTGTTAGAGTGGAGGTTTGACAGCCGCCTAGCA
TTTCATCACGTGGCCCGAGAGCTGCATCCGGAGTACTTCAAGAACTGCTGATATCGAGCTTGCTACAAGG
GACTTTCCGCTGGGGACTTTCCAGGGAGGCGTGGCCTGGGCGGGACTGGGGAGTGGCGAGCCCTCAGATC
CTGCATATAAGCAGCTGCTTTTTGCCTGTACTGGGTCTCTCTGGTTAGACCAGATCTGAGCCTGGGAGCT
CTCTGGCTAACTAGGGAACCCACTGCTTAAGCCTCAATAAAGCTTGCCTTGAGTGCTTCAAGTAGTGTGT
GCCCGTCTGTTGTGTGACTCTGGTAACTAGAGATCCCTCAGACCCTTTTAGTCAGTGTGGAAAATCTCTA
GCAGTGGCGCCCGAACAGGGACTTGAAAGCGAAAGGGAAACCAGAGGAGCTCTCTCGACGCAGGACTCGG
CTTGCTGAAGCGCGCACGGCAAGAGGCGAGGGGCGGCGACTGGTGAGTACGCCAAAAATTTTGACTAGCG
GAGGCTAGAAGGAGAGAGATGGGTGCGAGAGCGTCAGTATTAAGCGGGGGAGAATTAGATCGCGATGGGA
AAAAATTCGGTTAAGGCCAGGGGGAAAGAAAAAATATAAATTAAAACATATAGTATGGGCAAGCAGGGAG
CTAGAACGATTCGCAGTTAATCCTGGCCTGTTAGAAACATCAGAAGGCTGTAGACAAATACTGGGACAGC
TACAACCATCCCTTCAGACAGGATCAGAAGAACTTAGATCATTATATAATACAGTAGCAACCCTCTATTG
TGTGCATCAAAGGATAGAGATAAAAGACACCAAGGAAGCTTTAGACAAGATAGAGGAAGAGCAAAACAAA
AGTAAGACCACCGCACAGCAAGCGGCCGGCCGCTGATCTTCAGACCTGGAGGAGGAGATATGAGGGACAA
TTGGAGAAGTGAATTATATAAATATAAAGTAGTAAAAATTGAACCATTAGGAGTAGCACCCACCAAGGCA
AAGAGAAGAGTGGTGCAGAGAGAAAAAAGAGCAGTGGGAATAGGAGCTTTGTTCCTTGGGTTCTTGGGAG
CAGCAGGAAGCACTATGGGCGCAGCGTCAATGACGCTGACGGTACAGGCCAGACAATTATTGTCTGGTAT
AGTGCAGCAGCAGAACAATTTGCTGAGGGCTATTGAGGCGCAACAGCATCTGTTGCAACTCACAGTCTGG
GGCATCAAGCAGCTCCAGGCAAGAATCCTGGCTGTGGAAAGATACCTAAAGGATCAACAGCTCCTGGGGA
TTTGGGGTTGCTCTGGAAAACTCATTTGCACCACTGCTGTGCCTTGGAATGCTAGTTGGAGTAATAAATC
TCTGGAACAGATTTGGAATCACACGACCTGGATGGAGTGGGACAGAGAAATTAACAATTACACAAGCTTA
ATACACTCCTTAATTGAAGAATCGCAAAACCAGCAAGAAAAGAATGAACAAGAATTATTGGAATTAGATA
AATGGGCAAGTTTGTGGAATTGGTTTAACATAACAAATTGGCTGTGGTATATAAAATTATTCATAATGAT
AGTAGGAGGCTTGGTAGGTTTAAGAATAGTTTTTGCTGTACTTTCTATAGTGAATAGAGTTAGGCAGGGA
TATTCACCATTATCGTTTCAGACCCACCTCCCAACCCCGAGGGGACCCGACAGGCCCGAAGGAATAGAAG
AAGAAGGTGGAGAGAGAGACAGAGACAGATCCATTCGATTAGTGAACGGATCTCGACGGTATCGCCTTTA
AAAGAAAAGGGGGGATTGGGGGGTACAGTGCAGGGGAAAGAATAGTAGACATAATAGCAACAGACATACA
AACTAAAGAATTACAAAAACAAATTACAAAAATTCAAAATTTTCGGGTTTATTACAGGGACAGCAGAGAT
CCAGTTTATCGATAAGCTTGGGAGTTCCGCGTTACATAACTTACGGTAAATGGCCCGCCTGGCTGACCGC
CCAACGACCCCCGCCCATTGACGTCAATAATGACGTATGTTCCCATAGTAACGCCAATAGGGACTTTCCA
TTGACGTCAATGGGTGGAGTATTTACGGTAAACTGCCCACTTGGCAGTACATCAAGTGTATCATATGCCA
AGTACGCCCCCTATTGACGTCAATGACGGTAAATGGCCCGCCTGGCATTATGCCCAGTACATGACCTTAT
GGGACTTTCCTACTTGGCAGTACATCTACGTATTAGTCATCGCTATTACCATGGTGATGCGGTTTTGGCA
GTACATCAATGGGCGTGGATAGCGGTTTGACTCACGGGGATTTCCAAGTCTCCACCCCATTGACGTCAAT
GGGAGTTTGTTTTGGCACCAAAATCAACGGGACTTTCCAAAATGTCGTAACAACTCCGCCCCATTGACGC
AAATGGGCGGTAGGCGTGTACGGTGGGAGGTCTATATAAGCAGAGCTCGTTTAGTGAACCGTCAGATCGC
CTGGAGACGCCATCCACGCTGTTTTGACCTCCATAGAAGACACCGACTCTACTAGAGGATCGCTAGCGCT
ACCGGACTCAGATCTCGAGGCCGCCATGGAGCGCGCCACCCGGCCCGGGCCGCGCGCGCTGCTGCTGCTT
CTGTTCCTGCTGCTGGGCTGCGCGGCGGGGATCTCGGCGGTCGCGCCCGCCCGCAGTTTGCTTGCTCCCG
CGTCGGAGACAGTGTTTGGCTTAGGGGCAGCGGCCGCCCCGACTTCGGCCGCGCGGGTGCCTGCGGTGGC
AACGGCCGAAGTGACCGTGGAGGACGCCGAGGCATTGCCGGCTGCCGCTGGCGAACCGGAGTCACGCGCG
ACGGAGCCCGATGACGACGTGGAACTGCGGCCTCGCGGCAGGTCCTTGGTAATCATCAGCACTTTAGATG
GACGAATCGCTGCACTGGATGCCGAGAATGATGGGAAAAAGCAGTGGGATTTGGACGTGGGGTCTGGTTC
CTTGGTTTCATCTAGCCTCAGCAAGCCAGAGGTGTTTGGGAACAAGATGATCATCCCCTCCCTGGATGGA
GACCTCTTCCAGTGGGACCGGGACCGAGAGAGCATGGAGGCCGTCCCCTTCACGGTGGAGTCCCTGCTCG
AATCTTCCTACAAGTTTGGAGATGATGTTGTTCTGGTTGGAGGGAAATCTCTGACTACATACGGACTCAG
TGCTTACAGTGGAAAGCTGAGGTATATCTGTTCTGCCTTGGGATGTCGCCGATGGGATAGTGATGAAATG
GAAGAAGAGGAAGACATCTTGCTTCTGCAGCGTACGCAGAAGACTGTGCGAGCTGTCGGGCCTCGAAGCG
GCAGTGAGAAGTGGAATTTCAGTGTTGGCCACTTTGAACTTCGGTATATTCCAGACATGGAAACTAGAGC
CGGATTCATTGAAAGCACCTTTAAACCGGGTGGAAACAAAGAAGACTCTAAAATTATTTCAGATGTGGAA
GAACAAGAAGCCACCATGCTGGACACAGTGATAAAAGTTTCCGTTGCTGATTGGAAGGTCATGGCGTTTA
GTAGGAAGGGAGGCCGCCTGGAATGGGAGTACCAGTTTTGTACTCCCATCGCGTCCGCCTGGCTGGTGAG
GGATGGCAAGGTCATCCCCATCAGCCTGTTTGATGATACAAGTTACACAGCCAGCGAAGAAGCCTTGGGA
GACGAAGAAGACATTGTAGAGGCTGCTCGGGGAGCCACAGAGAACAGCGTGTACTTAGGGATGTACAGAG
GCCAGCTGTACCTGCAGTCGTCCGTCAGGGTCTCAGAAAAGTTCCCTACAAGCCCAAAGGCCTTGGAGTC
TGTAAATGGCGAAGGTAGTGGAAGCAGCAAGGGCGAGGAGCTGTTCACCGGGGTGGTGCCCATCCTGGTC
GAGCTGGACGGCGACGTAAACGGCCACAAGTTCAGCGTGTCCGGCGAGGGCGAGGGCGATGCCACCTACG
GCAAGCTGACCCTGAAGTTCATCTGCACCACCGGCAAGCTGCCCGTGCCCTGGCCCACCCTCGTGACCAC
CCTGACCTACGGCGTGCAGTGCTTCAGCCGCTACCCCGACCACATGAAGCAGCACGACTTCTTCAAGTCC
GCCATGCCCGAAGGCTACGTCCAGGAGCGCACCATCTTCTTCAAGGACGACGGCAACTACAAGACCCGCG
CCGAGGTGAAGTTCGAGGGCGACACCCTGGTGAACCGCATCGAGCTGAAGGGCATCGACTTCAAGGAGGA
CGGCAACATCCTGGGGCACAAGCTGGAGTACAACTACAACAGCCACAACGTCTATATCATGGCCGACAAG
CAGAAGAACGGCATCAAGGTGAACTTCAAGATCCGCCACAACATCGAGGACGGCAGCGTGCAGCTCGCCG
ACCACTACCAGCAGAACACCCCCATCGGCGACGGCCCCGTGCTGCTGCCCGACAACCACTACCTGAGCAC
CCAGTCCGCCCTGAGCAAAGACCCCAACGAGAAGCGCGATCACATGGTCCTGCTGGAGTTCGTGACCGCC
GCCGGGATCACTCTCGGCATGGACGAGCTGTACAAGGGATCCGGCAGTGCTGGTGGTAGTGCTGGTGGTA
GTGCTGGTGGTAGTGCTGGTGGCAGTGCTGGTGGTAGTGCTGGTGGTAGTGCTGGTGGCTCTAGAGGAGA
AATCGCAAAGAGTCTGAAAGAAATTGCAAAATCCTTGAAGGAAATAGCGTGGTCACTGAAAGAAATTGCC
AAGTCCCTCAAAGGGAAAGATGAACTGTAAGGGCCCGGGATCCCGCGACTCTAGATAATTCTACCGGGTA
GGGGAGGCGCTTTTCCCAAGGCAGTCTGGAGCATGCGCTTTAGCAGCCCCGCTGGGCACTTGGCGCTACA
CAAGTGGCCTCTGGCCTCGCACACATTCCACATCCACCGGTAGGCGCCAACCGGCTCCGTTCTTTGGTGG
CCCCTTCGCGCCACCTTCTACTCCTCCCCTAGTCAGGAAGTTCCCCCCCGCCCCGCAGCTCGCGTCGTGC
AGGACGTGACAAATGGAAGTAGCACGTCTCACTAGTCTCGTGCAGATGGACAGCACCGCTGAGCAATGGA
AGCGGGTAGGCCTTTGGGGCAGCGGCCAATAGCAGCTTTGCTCCTTCGCTTTCTGGGCTCAGAGGCTGGG
AAGGGGTGGGTCCGGGGGCGGGCTCAGGGGCGGGCTCAGGGGCGGGGCGGGCGCCCGAAGGTCCTCCGGA
GGCCCGGCATTCTGCACGCTTCAAAAGCGCACGTCTGCCGCGCTGTTCTCCTCTTCCTCATCTCCGGGCC
TTTCGACCTGCAGCCCAAGCTTACCATGACCGAGTACAAGCCCACGGTGCGCCTCGCCACCCGCGACGAC
GTCCCCAGGGCCGTACGCACCCTCGCCGCCGCGTTCGCCGACTACCCCGCCACGCGCCACACCGTCGATC
CGGACCGCCACATCGAGCGGGTCACCGAGCTGCAAGAACTCTTCCTCACGCGCGTCGGGCTCGACATCGG
CAAGGTGTGGGTCGCGGACGACGGCGCCGCGGTGGCGGTCTGGACCACGCCGGAGAGCGTCGAAGCGGGG
GCGGTGTTCGCCGAGATCGGCCCGCGCATGGCCGAGTTGAGCGGTTCCCGGCTGGCCGCGCAGCAACAGA
TGGAAGGCCTCCTGGCGCCGCACCGGCCCAAGGAGCCCGCGTGGTTCCTGGCCACCGTCGGCGTCTCGCC
CGACCACCAGGGCAAGGGTCTGGGCAGCGCCGTCGTGCTCCCCGGAGTGGAGGCGGCCGAGCGCGCCGGG
GTGCCCGCCTTCCTGGAGACCTCCGCGCCCCGCAACCTCCCCTTCTACGAGCGGCTCGGCTTCACCGTCA
CCGCCGACGTCGAGGTGCCCGAAGGACCGCGCACCTGGTGCATGACCCGCAAGCCCGGTGCCTGACCGCG
TCTGGAACAATCAACCTCTGGATTACAAAATTTGTGAAAGATTGACTGGTATTCTTAACTATGTTGCTCC
TTTTACGCTATGTGGATACGCTGCTTTAATGCCTTTGTATCATGCTATTGCTTCCCGTATGGCTTTCATT
TTCTCCTCCTTGTATAAATCCTGGTTGCTGTCTCTTTATGAGGAGTTGTGGCCCGTTGTCAGGCAACGTG
GCGTGGTGTGCACTGTGTTTGCTGACGCAACCCCCACTGGTTGGGGCATTGCCACCACCTGTCAGCTCCT
TTCCGGGACTTTCGCTTTCCCCCTCCCTATTGCCACGGCGGAACTCATCGCCGCCTGCCTTGCCCGCTGC
TGGACAGGGGCTCGGCTGTTGGGCACTGACAATTCCGTGGTGTTGTCGGGGAAGCTGACGTCCTTTCCAT
GGCTGCTCGCCTGTGTTGCCACCTGGATTCTGCGCGGGACGTCCTTCTGCTACGTCCCTTCGGCCCTCAA
TCCAGCGGACCTTCCTTCCCGCGGCCTGCTGCCGGCTCTGCGGCCTCTTCCGCGTCTTCGCCTTCGCCCT
CAGACGAGTCGGATCTCCCTTTGGGCCGCCTCCCCGCCTGGAATTAATTCTGCAGTCGAGACCTAGAAAA
ACATGGAGCAATCACAAGTAGCAATACAGCAGCTACCAATGCTGATTGTGCCTGGCTAGAAGCACAAGAG
GAGGAGGAGGTGGGTTTTCCAGTCACACCTCAGGTACCTTTAAGACCAATGACTTACAAGGCAGCTGTAG
ATCTTAGCCACTTTTTAAAAGAAAAGAGGGGACTGGAAGGGCTAATTCACTCCCAACGAAGACAAGATAT
CCTTGATCTGTGGATCTACCACACACAAGGCTACTTCCCTGATTAGCAGAACTACACACCAGGGCCAGGG
GTCAGATATCCACTGACCTTTGGATGGTGCTACAAGCTAGTACCAGTTGAGCCAGATAAGGTAGAAGAGG
CCAATAAAGGAGAGAACACCAGCTTGTTACACCCTGTGAGCCTGCATGGGATGGATGACCCGGAGAGAGA
AGTGTTAGAGTGGAGGTTTGACAGCCGCCTAGCATTTCATCACGTGGCCCGAGAGCTGCATCCGGAGTAC
TTCAAGAACTGCTGATATCGAGCTTGCTACAAGGGACTTTCCGCTGGGGACTTTCCAGGGAGGCGTGGCC
TGGGCGGGACTGGGGAGTGGCGAGCCCTCAGATCCTGCATATAAGCAGCTGCTTTTTGCCTGTACTGGGT
CTCTCTGGTTAGACCAGATCTGAGCCTGGGAGCTCTCTGGCTAACTAGGGAACCCACTGCTTAAGCCTCA
ATAAAGCTTGCCTTGAGTGCTTCAAGTAGTGTGTGCCCGTCTGTTGTGTGACTCTGGTAACTAGAGATCC
CTCAGACCCTTTTAGTCAGTGTGGAAAATCTCTAGCAGTAGTAGTTCATGTCATCTTATTATTCAGTATT
TATAACTTGCAAAGAAATGAATATCAGAGAGTGAGAGGCCTTGACATTGCTAGCGTTTTACCGTCGACCT
CTAGCTAGAGCTTGGCGTAATCATGGTCATAGCTGTTTCCTGTGTGAAATTGTTATCCGCTCACAATTCC
ACACAACATACGAGCCGGAAGCATAAAGTGTAAAGCCTGGGGTGCCTAATGAGTGAGCTAACTCACATTA
ATTGCGTTGCGCTCACTGCCCGCTTTCCAGTCGGGAAACCTGTCGTGCCAGCTGCATTAATGAATCGGCC
AACGCGCGGGGAGAGGCGGTTTGCGTATTGGGCGCTCTTCCGCTTCCTCGCTCACTGACTCGCTGCGCTC
GGTCGTTCGGCTGCGGCGAGCGGTATCAGCTCACTCAAAGGCGGTAATACGGTTATCCACAGAATCAGGG
GATAACGCAGGAAAGAACATGTGAGCAAAAGGCCAGCAAAAGGCCAGGAACCGTAAAAAGGCCGCGTTGC
TGGCGTTTTTCCATAGGCTCCGCCCCCCTGACGAGCATCACAAAAATCGACGCTCAAGTCAGAGGTGGCG
AAACCCGACAGGACTATAAAGATACCAGGCGTTTCCCCCTGGAAGCTCCCTCGTGCGCTCTCCTGTTCCG
ACCCTGCCGCTTACCGGATACCTGTCCGCCTTTCTCCCTTCGGGAAGCGTGGCGCTTTCTCATAGCTCAC
GCTGTAGGTATCTCAGTTCGGTGTAGGTCGTTCGCTCCAAGCTGGGCTGTGTGCACGAACCCCCCGTTCA
GCCCGACCGCTGCGCCTTATCCGGTAACTATCGTCTTGAGTCCAACCCGGTAAGACACGACTTATCGCCA
CTGGCAGCAGCCACTGGTAACAGGATTAGCAGAGCGAGGTATGTAGGCGGTGCTACAGAGTTCTTGAAGT
GGTGGCCTAACTACGGCTACACTAGAAGAACAGTATTTGGTATCTGCGCTCTGCTGAAGCCAGTTACCTT
CGGAAAAAGAGTTGGTAGCTCTTGATCCGGCAAACAAACCACCGCTGGTAGCGGTGGTTTTTTTGTTTGC
AAGCAGCAGATTACGCGCAGAAAAAAAGGATCTCAAGAAGATCCTTTGATCTTTTCTACGGGGTCTGACG
CTCAGTGGAACGAAAACTCACGTTAAGGGATTTTGGTCATGAGATTATCAAAAAGGATCTTCACCTAGAT
CCTTTTAAATTAAAAATGAAGTTTTAAATCAATCTAAAGTATATATGAGTAAACTTGGTCTGACAGTTAC
CAATGCTTAATCAGTGAGGCACCTATCTCAGCGATCTGTCTATTTCGTTCATCCATAGTTGCCTGACTCC
CCGTCGTGTAGATAACTACGATACGGGAGGGCTTACCATCTGGCCCCAGTGCTGCAATGATACCGCGAGA
CCCACGCTCACCGGCTCCAGATTTATCAGCAATAAACCAGCCAGCCGGAAGGGCCGAGCGCAGAAGTGGT
CCTGCAACTTTATCCGCCTCCATCCAGTCTATTAATTGTTGCCGGGAAGCTAGAGTAAGTAGTTCGCCAG
TTAATAGTTTGCGCAACGTTGTTGCCATTGCTACAGGCATCGTGGTGTCACGCTCGTCGTTTGGTATGGC
TTCATTCAGCTCCGGTTCCCAACGATCAAGGCGAGTTACATGATCCCCCATGTTGTGCAAAAAAGCGGTT
AGCTCCTTCGGTCCTCCGATCGTTGTCAGAAGTAAGTTGGCCGCAGTGTTATCACTCATGGTTATGGCAG
CACTGCATAATTCTCTTACTGTCATGCCATCCGTAAGATGCTTTTCTGTGACTGGTGAGTACTCAACCAA
GTCATTCTGAGAATAGTGTATGCGGCGACCGAGTTGCTCTTGCCCGGCGTCAATACGGGATAATACCGCG
CCACATAGCAGAACTTTAAAAGTGCTCATCATTGGAAAACGTTCTTCGGGGCGAAAACTCTCAAGGATCT
TACCGCTGTTGAGATCCAGTTCGATGTAACCCACTCGTGCACCCAACTGATCTTCAGCATCTTTTACTTT
CACCAGCGTTTCTGGGTGAGCAAAAACAGGAAGGCAAAATGCCGCAAAAAAGGGAATAAGGGCGACACGG
AAATGTTGAATACTCATACTCTTCCTTTTTCAATATTATTGAAGCATTTATCAGGGTTATTGTCTCATGA
GCGGATACATATTTGAATGTATTTAGAAAAATAAACAAATAGGGGTTCCGCGCACATTTCCCCGAAAAGT
GCCACCTGACGTCGACGGATCGGGAGATCAACTTGTTTATTGCAGCTTATAATGGTTACAAATAAAGCAA
TAGCATCACAAATTTCACAAATAAAGCATTTTTTTCACTGCATTCTAGTTGTGGTTTGTCCAAACTCATC
AATGTATCTTATCATGTCTGGATCAACTGGATAACTCAAGCTAACCAAAATCATCCCAAACTTCCCACCC
CATACCCTATTACCACTGCCAATTACCTGTGGTTTCATTTACTCTAAACCTGTGATTCCTCTGAATTATT
TTCATTTTAAAGAAATTGTATTTGTTAAATATGTACTACAAACTTAGTAGTT
Features (pLannotate 1.2.2; 25 found; start..end, strand, type, name):
    376..633     +  LTR            5' LTR (truncated): truncated 5' long terminal repeat (LTR) from HIV-1
    680..805     +  misc_feature   HIV-1 Ψ: packaging signal of human immunodeficiency virus type 1
    789..1127    +  CDS            HIV-1 gag (fragment): gag protein from human immunodeficiency virus 1; gag
   1302..1535    +  misc_feature   RRE: The Rev response element (RRE) of HIV-1 allows for Rev-dependent mRNA export from the nucleus to the cytoplasm.
   1912..2012    +  CDS            Rev (fragment): human immunodeficiency virus 1 (HIV-1) Rev protein; rev; enhances nuclear export of unspliced and incompletely spliced viral mRNAs
   2027..2142    +  misc_feature   cPPT/CTS: central polypurine tract and central termination sequence of HIV-1 (lacking the first T)
   2200..2503    +  enhancer       CMV enhancer: human cytomegalovirus immediate early enhancer
   2504..2707    +  promoter       CMV promoter: human cytomegalovirus (CMV) immediate early promoter
   2792..2819    +  misc_feature   MCS (fragment): multiple cloning site
   2826..4073    +  CDS            Eif2ak3 (fragment): E2AK3_MOUSE - Also known as Pek, Perk. Experimental evidence at protein level: Swiss-Prot protein existence level 1. Metabolic-stress sensing protein kinase that phosphorylates the alpha subunit of eukaryotic translation initiation factor 2 (EIF2S1/eIF-2-alpha) in response to various stress conditions (PubMed:9930704, PubMed:11106749, PubMed:23921556). Key activator of the integrated stress response (ISR) required for adaptation to various stress, such as unfolded protein response (UPR) and low amino acid availability (PubMed:9930704, PubMed:11106749, PubMed:23921556). EIF2S1/eIF-2-alpha phosp
   4086..4796    +  CDS            EGFP: EGFP is a basic (constitutively fluorescent) green fluorescent protein published in 1996, derived from Aequorea victoria. It is reported to be a rapidly-maturing weak dimer with moderate acid sensitivity.
   5036..5535    +  promoter       PGK promoter: mouse phosphoglycerate kinase 1 promoter
   5556..6155    +  CDS            PuroR: puromycin N-acetyltransferase; pac from Streptomyces alboniger; confers resistance to puromycin
   6169..6757    +  misc_feature   WPRE: woodchuck hepatitis virus posttranscriptional regulatory element
   6774..7292    +  CDS            nef (fragment): NEF_HV1BR - Experimental evidence at protein level: Swiss-Prot protein existence level 1. Extracellular Nef protein targets CD4(+) T-lymphocytes for apoptosis by interacting with CXCR4 surface receptors (PubMed:14990729). From Human immunodeficiency virus type 1 group M subtype B (isolate BRU/LAI) (HIV-1).
   7340..7597    +  LTR            5' LTR (truncated): truncated 5' long terminal repeat (LTR) from HIV-1
   7750..7766    -  protein_bind   lac operator: The lac repressor binds to the lac operator to inhibit transcription in E. coli. This inhibition can be relieved by adding lactose or isopropyl-β-D-thiogalactopyranoside (IPTG). lac repressor encoded by lacI
   7774..7804    -  promoter       lac promoter: promoter for the E. coli lac operon
   7819..7840    -  protein_bind   CAP binding site: CAP binding activates transcription in the presence of cAMP. E. coli catabolite activator protein
   7853..7945    -  CDS            lacI (fragment): lac repressor; lacI; The lac repressor binds to the lac operator to inhibit transcription in E. coli. This inhibition can be relieved by adding lactose or isopropyl-β-D-thiogalactopyranoside (IPTG).
   8128..8716    -  rep_origin     ori: high-copy-number ColE1/pMB1/pBR322/pUC origin of replication
   8887..9747    -  CDS            AmpR: β-lactamase; bla; confers resistance to ampicillin, carbenicillin, and related antibiotics
   9748..9852    -  promoter       AmpR promoter: bla
   9900..10034   +  polyA_signal   SV40 poly(A) signal: SV40 polyadenylation signal
  10201..328     +  CDS            nef (fragment) (across the origin): NEF_HV1BR - Experimental evidence at protein level: Swiss-Prot protein existence level 1. Extracellular Nef protein targets CD4(+) T-lymphocytes for apoptosis by interacting with CXCR4 surface receptors (PubMed:14990729). From Human immunodeficiency virus type 1 group M subtype B (isolate BRU/LAI) (HIV-1).
