[The description below was written by a language model from this plasmid's Addgene catalogue record and pLannotate feature annotations shown in this document.]
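Description:
pLVX-PERK(LD)-EGFP-HOTag3 is an HIV-1-based lentiviral transfer plasmid built on the pLVX backbone for stable expression of a fluorescent reporter protein in mammalian cells. In bacteria it is maintained through a high-copy ColE1/pUC-type origin and an ampicillin resistance gene (β-lactamase under its own promoter). The viral portion carries LTR elements at both ends, the Ψ packaging signal with an adjoining gag fragment, the Rev response element for Rev-dependent nuclear export of the genomic RNA, and the cPPT/CTS. Short nef, rev and lac-region fragments in the annotation are backbone remnants rather than functional genes.

Although the catalogue flags the entry as an empty backbone and lists no insert, the sequenced record (about 10.2 kb, versus a stated 9 kb backbone) clearly contains a payload. Downstream of the CMV enhancer and promoter lies a roughly 1.25 kb fragment matching mouse Eif2ak3 (PERK), consistent with the luminal domain ("LD") named in the construct, followed by EGFP. The HOTag3 module implied by the name is not annotated, but an unannotated stretch lies between EGFP and the next feature where it would be expected. A separate mouse PGK promoter drives puromycin N-acetyltransferase for selection of transduced cells, and a WPRE sits upstream of the 3' LTR to enhance transcript expression.

According to the record, the plasmid is used to generate stable cell lines expressing PERK(LD)-EGFP-HOTag3 as a fluorescent sensor for detecting unfolded proteins in the ER lumen, in the context of studying ER stress and the unfolded protein response.
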