Addgene plasmid #225678: pLVX-PERK(LD)-EGFP-HOTag3
Purpose: (Empty Backbone) Used to generate stable cell lines that express PERK(LD)-EGFP-HOTag3 and to detect the unfolded proteins in the ER lumen.
Depositing lab: Likun Wang. Depositing organization: Institute of Biophysics, Chinese Academy of Sciences. Publication: Deciphering ER stress-unfolded protein response relationship by visualizing unfolded proteins in the ER. Xu F, Wang L. Cell Rep. 2024 Jun 25;43(6):114358. doi: 10.1016/j.celrep.2024.114358. Epub 2024 Jun 11. PubMed 38865243.
Backbone
  Vector backbone: pLVX
  Backbone manufacturer: addgene
  Backbone size (bp): 9001
  Vector type: Mammalian Expression, Lentiviral
  Selectable markers: Puromycin
Growth in bacteria
  Bacterial resistance: Ampicillin, 100 μg/mL
  Growth temperature: 37°C
  Growth strain: NEB Stable
  Copy number: Unknown
Gene/Insert
  Cloning method: Other
Terms and licenses: Academic/Nonprofit Terms; Industry Terms: Not Available to Industry
How to cite: pLVX-PERK(LD)-EGFP-HOTag3 was a gift from Likun Wang (Addgene plasmid # 225678 ; http://n2t.net/addgene:225678 ; RRID:Addgene_225678)
